>Addgene plasmid #68819 | pCR3-FLAG-Gephyrin E | addgene partial sequence | sequence record 122773 | CMV-F 5'-CGCAAATGGGCGGTAGGCGTG-3'
ACTAGAGAACCCACTGCTTACTGGCTTATCGAAATTAATACGACTCACTATAGGGAGACCCAAGCTTATG
GACTACAAGGACGACGACGACAAGGACTACAAGGACGACGACGACAAGGGAGCAGGAGCAGGGGGGTTCA
TTACAGTTCTGGAGATGACTCCGGTGCTTGGTACAGAAATCATCAATTACCGAGATGGAATGGGGCGAGT
CCTTGCTCAAGATGTGTATGCAAAAGACAACCTACCCCCATTCCCAGCATCAGTAAAAGATGGCTATGCT
GTTCGAGCTGCTGATGGTCCAGGAGATCGTTTCATCATTGGGGAATCCCAAGCTGGTGAACAGCCAACTC
AGACAGTAATGCCCGGACAAGTGATGCGGGTTACAACAGGTGCTCCAATCCCCTGCGGTGCTGATGCAGT
AGTGCAAGTTGAAGATACTGAACTCATCAGGGAATCAGATGATGGTACTGAAGAACTTGAAGTGCGCATT
CTGGTGCAAGCTCGGCCAGGCCAAGACATCAGACCCATCGGCCACGACATTAAAAGAGGGGAGTGTGTTT
TGGCAAAAGGAACCCATATGGGCCCTTCAGAAATTGGTCTCCTTGCAACTGTAGGTGTCACAGAAGTTGA
AGTTAATAAGTTTCCAGTGGTTGCCGTTATGTCAACAGGGAATGAGCTACTAAATCCTGAAGATGACCTC
TTACCAGGAAAGATTCGGGACAGCAATCGATCAACACTTCTAGCAACAATTCAGGAACATGGTTACCCAA
CAATCAACTTGGGAATTGTAGGAGACAACCCAGATGACTTACTCAATGCCTTGAATGAGGGTATCAGCCG
TGCTAATGTCATCATCACGTCAGGAGGTGTATCCATGG
