>Addgene plasmid #68819 | pCR3-FLAG-Gephyrin E | addgene partial sequence | sequence record 122846 | BGH-rev 5'-TAGAAGGCACAGTCGAGG-3'
TAGGGCCCTCTAGATGCATGCTCGAGCGGCCGCCAGTGTGATGGATATCTGCAGAATTCCAGCACACTGG
CGGCCGTTACTAGTGGATCCGAGCTCGGTACCGTCGAGTCATAGCCGTCCGATGACCATGACGTCCACCA
CCTCGCCTTTGTGAAGTTCCACATACTGCTCTGTCTTTGGAGGTAGCATCAGCAATCCATTGGCACTGCG
CATGCTCATCAGACGGCTGCTCATCTGATTACCTGTACTCTGGGCCCAGGGCAGTGGTTCTTGGTGATGC
CAAGTCAGTATACACCGGTGGTATTCTGGGCGAGGGTCCAGCTTTACGTCACATGATAACCTAGCTTTGA
TGATGGTTGGCCGAGGATCCAAGATACCCTGCATTTTTCTCAGTGCGGGTACAACAAAGAGGTTGCAGGT
GACCACAGCTGATACAGGATTCCCTGGTAGTGCAAAAATAATTTTTCTTACACCATCAATATCCAAAGTT
GCAAATGTTGTTGGCAAGCCTGGCTTCATAAAAACCCTGCCAAAATGGATCTGAGCATGAAGATCGATGT
CCAGCACCTGCTTGAGATAGTCCTTTTCCCCCATGGATACACCTCCTGACGTGATGATGACATTAGCACG
GCTGATACCCTCATTCAAGGCATTGAGTAAGTCATCTGGGTTGTCTCCTACAATTCCCAAGTTGATTGTT
GGGTAACCATGTTCCTGAATTGTTGCTAGAAGTGTTGATCGATTGCTGTCCCGAATCTTTCCTGGTAAGA
GGTCATCTTCAGGATTTAGTAGCTCATTCCCTGTTGACATAACGGCAACCACTGGAAACTTATTAACTTC
AACTTCTGTGACACCTACAGTTGCAAGGAGACCAATT
