[The description below was written by a language model from this plasmid's Addgene catalogue record.]
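Description:
pCR3-FLAG-Gephyrin E is a mammalian expression plasmid built on the Invitrogen pCR3 backbone (about 5.1 kb without insert, roughly 6.3 kb in total). It is propagated in E. coli as a high-copy plasmid under ampicillin selection. It also carries a neomycin resistance marker, so transfected mammalian cells can be selected with G418. The record does not include a feature table, so details such as the origin of replication and polyadenylation signal are not stated.

The payload is a roughly 1.2 kb fragment of rat (Rattus norvegicus) gephyrin (Gphn/GPHN) encoding the E domain. The fragment was inserted between HindIII and KpnI sites, both of which remain intact. Expression is driven by the CMV promoter, a strong constitutive promoter widely used in cultured mammalian cells. A 3xFLAG epitope is fused to the N-terminus of the insert, allowing detection by western blot or immunostaining and pull-down with anti-FLAG antibodies. An internal EcoRI site in the coding sequence was removed by a silent mutation, leaving the encoded protein unchanged. T7 and SP6 are listed as the sequencing primers flanking the insert.

Gephyrin is the main scaffolding protein of inhibitory postsynapses. The associated publication concerns how ERK and GSK3β regulate gephyrin postsynaptic aggregation and GABAergic synaptic function through a calpain-dependent mechanism. Consistent with the stated purpose, this construct expresses the isolated, FLAG-tagged E domain in mammalian cells, the sort of reagent used to study the contribution of an individual gephyrin domain. The record does not specify particular experiments.
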