Addgene plasmid #68819: pCR3-FLAG-Gephyrin E
Purpose: Flag tagged mammalian expression of E domain
Depositing lab: Shiva Tyagarajan. Depositing organization: University of Zurich. Publication: Extracellular signal-regulated kinase and glycogen synthase kinase 3beta regulate gephyrin postsynaptic aggregation and GABAergic synaptic function in a calpain-dependent mechanism. Tyagarajan SK, Ghosh H, Yevenes GE, Imanishi SY, Zeilhofer HU, Gerrits B, Fritschy JM. J Biol Chem. 2013 Apr 5;288(14):9634-47. doi: 10.1074/jbc.M112.442616. Epub 2013 Feb 13. PubMed 23408424.
Backbone
  Vector backbone: pCR3
  Backbone manufacturer: Invitrogen
  Backbone size w/o insert (bp): 5100
  Total vector size (bp): 6300
  Vector type: Mammalian Expression
  Selectable markers: Neomycin (select with G418)
Growth in bacteria
  Bacterial resistance: Ampicillin, 100 μg/mL
  Growth temperature: 37°C
  Growth strain: DH5alpha
  Copy number: High Copy
Gene/Insert
  Gene/Insert name: Gephyrin (alt name: GPHN)
  Species: R. norvegicus (rat)
  Insert size (bp): 1230
  Mutation: internal EcoRI site has silent mutation
  GenBank ID: NM022865.3
  Entrez Gene: Gphn (a.k.a. Geph)
  Promoter: CMV
  Tag / fusion protein: 3xFLAG (N terminal on insert)
  Cloning method: Restriction Enzyme; 5′ cloning site HindIII (not destroyed); 3′ cloning site KpnI (not destroyed)
  Sequencing primers: 5′ T7; 3′ SP6
Terms and licenses: Academic/Nonprofit Terms; Industry Terms: Not Available to Industry
How to cite: pCR3-FLAG-Gephyrin E was a gift from Shiva Tyagarajan (Addgene plasmid # 68819 ; http://n2t.net/addgene:68819 ; RRID:Addgene_68819)
